>Addgene plasmid #8375 | pGEM-rat Fcepsilon RI gamma | addgene partial sequence | sequence record 82053 | SP6 5'-ATTTAGGTGACACTATAG-3'
AGGATCCCCGGGTACCGAGCTCGAATTCCCCCAGCGCTGCAGCCCCCGCCCAGGATGATCCCAGCGGTGA
TCTTGTTCTTGCTCCTTTTGGTGGAAGAAGCAGCTGCCCTAGGAGAGCCGCAGCTCTGCTATATCCTGGA
TGCCATCCTGTTTTTGTATGGTATTGTCCTTACCCTGCTCTACTGTCGACTCAAGATCCAGGTCCGAAAG
GCAGACATAGCCAGCCGTGAGAAATCAGATGCTGTCTACACGGGCCTGAACACCCGGAACCAGGAGACAT
ATGAGACTCTGAAACATGAGAAACCACCCCAATAGCTTTACAACACGTGTTCTCAGCTGCATTCCTTTTC
CGCTTTTAATTCTCTCCTCGCCCTCATGATTGACGTGGCTGTGCTACCTCCGTGCTTCTGGAACTAGCTG
ACCTTATTCCCAGAACCATGCTAGGCTCTAAATCAATGTCCCCATATCCACCAAAGACTTACTCACTGAC
ATTTCTCTTCTCCCATCCTCCTTTGCTTCATTCCTCTTTCCTTCCCTGATCCTCTGTGCTCACTAAACAA
TGGGAAGGGATTACCCCCCAATAAAGCTGCCAGAGATCACGCTC
