>Addgene plasmid #8375 | pGEM-rat Fcepsilon RI gamma | addgene partial sequence | sequence record 86310 | F1ori-F 5'-GTGGACTCTTGTTCCAAACTGG-3'
TTATAAGGGATTTTGCCGATTTCGGCCTATTGGTTAAAAAATGAGCTGATTTAACAAAAATTTAACGCGA
ATTTTAACAAAATATTAACGCTTACAATTTCCATTCGCCATTCAGGCTGCGCAACTGTTGGGAAGGGCGA
TCGGTGCGGGCCTCTTCGCTATTACGCCAGCTGGCGAAAGGGGGATGTGCTGCAAGGCGATTAAGTTGGG
TAACGCCAGGGTTTTCCCAGTCACGACGTTGTAAAACGACGGCCAGTGAATTGTAATACGACTCACTATA
GGGCGAATTCC
