[The description below was written by a language model from this plasmid's Addgene catalogue record.]
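Description:
pGEM-rat Fcepsilon RI gamma is a bacterial cloning plasmid carrying the rat cDNA for the gamma chain of the high-affinity IgE receptor (Fcer1g) in the Promega pGEM-3Zf(-) backbone. The backbone is recorded as about 3.2 kb, is maintained at high copy number in E. coli, and is selected with ampicillin. The "Beta-gal" annotation in the vector type refers to the lacZ alpha-fragment that spans the multiple cloning site in pGEM-Z vectors. This allows blue/white screening, because an insert interrupts alpha-complementation. As a general property of this vector family, the polylinker is flanked by opposing SP6 and T7 phage RNA polymerase promoters, and the "f" designation indicates an f1 phage origin for producing single-stranded DNA. No feature table accompanies the record, so these elements are inferred from the named backbone rather than confirmed for this clone.

The insert is roughly 700 bp of rat (R. norvegicus) cDNA, cloned as an EcoRI fragment; the 5′ EcoRI site is recorded as intact, while the status of the 3′ site is unknown. Because the same enzyme was used at both ends, orientation relative to the phage promoters is not fixed by the cloning strategy, and the record does not state it. SP6 is listed as the 5′ sequencing primer. No tags, mutations or eukaryotic promoter are described, so the plasmid functions mainly as a cDNA source for subcloning, sequencing, or probe and in vitro transcript preparation. It is not a ready-made mammalian expression vector. The associated publication concerns determining the complete subunit structure of the high-affinity IgE receptor and expressing it in transfected cells.
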