Addgene plasmid #8375: pGEM-rat Fcepsilon RI gamma
Depositing lab: Jean Kinet. Depositing organization: Beth Israel Deaconess Medical Center. Publication: Complete structure and expression in transfected cells of high affinity IgE receptor. Blank U, Ra C, Miller L, White K, Metzger H, Kinet JP. Nature 1989 Jan 12;337(6203):187-9. 10.1038/337187a0 PubMed 2521376.
Backbone
  Vector backbone: pGEM 3Zf-
  Backbone manufacturer: Promega
  Backbone size w/o insert (bp): 3199
  Vector type: Bacterial Expression ; Beta-gal
Growth in bacteria
  Bacterial resistance: Ampicillin, 100 μg/mL
  Growth temperature: 37°C
  Growth strain: DH5alpha
  Copy number: High Copy
Gene/Insert
  Gene/Insert name: rat Fc epsilon RI gamma cDNA (alt names: FcerIg rat; Fc receptor gamma chain rat; high affinity receptor IgE rat)
  Species: R. norvegicus (rat)
  Insert size (bp): 700
  GenBank ID: L04306
  Entrez Gene: Fcer1g
  Cloning method: Restriction Enzyme; 5′ cloning site EcoRI (not destroyed); 3′ cloning site EcoRI (unknown if destroyed)
  Sequencing primers: 5′ SP6
Terms and licenses: Academic/Nonprofit Terms; Industry Terms: Not Available to Industry
How to cite: pGEM-rat Fcepsilon RI gamma was a gift from Jean Kinet (Addgene plasmid # 8375 ; http://n2t.net/addgene:8375 ; RRID:Addgene_8375)
